Addgene plasmid #75291: pMAL-c2E
Purpose: (Empty Backbone) Expresses proteins in the cytoplasm as fusions to maltose-binding protein
Depositing lab: Paul Riggs. Depositing organization: New England Biolabs. Publication: Mutations in maltose-binding protein that alter affinity and solubility properties. Walker IH, Hsieh PC, Riggs PD. Appl Microbiol Biotechnol. 2010 Sep;88(1):187-97. doi: 10.1007/s00253-010-2696-y. Epub 2010 Jun 10. PubMed 20535468.
Backbone
  Vector backbone: pMAL-c2E
  Backbone manufacturer: New England Biolabs
  Backbone size (bp): 6648
  Modifications to backbone: none
  Vector type: Bacterial Expression
  Promoter: tac
  Tag / fusion protein: maltose-binding protein (N terminal on backbone)
Growth in bacteria
  Bacterial resistance: Ampicillin, 100 μg/mL
  Growth temperature: 37°C
  Growth strain: DH5alpha
  Growth instructions: Any E. coli strain can be used for expression of fusion proteins; NEBExpress, BL21, or BL21(DE3) are good first choices
  Copy number: Low Copy
Gene/Insert
  Cloning method: Restriction Enzyme
  Sequencing primers: 5′ GGTCGTCAGACTGTCGATGAAGCC; 3′ CGCCAGGGTTTTCCCAGTCACGAC
Terms and licenses: Academic/Nonprofit Terms; Industry Terms
How to cite: pMAL-c2E was a gift from Paul Riggs (Addgene plasmid # 75291 ; http://n2t.net/addgene:75291 ; RRID:Addgene_75291)
