[The description below was written by a language model from this plasmid's Addgene catalogue record and pLannotate feature annotations shown in this document.]
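Description:
pMAL-c2E is an empty bacterial expression backbone of 6,648 bp from a commercial E. coli fusion-protein system, designed to produce a protein of interest in the cytoplasm as a fusion to the C-terminus of maltose-binding protein (MBP). The plasmid is propagated in E. coli under ampicillin selection (β-lactamase with its own promoter). It replicates from a pBR322/pMB1-type origin accompanied by the bom mobility region and the rop gene, whose product restrains copy number, in keeping with the low-copy designation in the record. An M13 phage origin is also present, which allows single-stranded DNA to be produced with helper phage.

Expression is driven by the strong hybrid tac promoter followed by a lac operator. The plasmid carries its own lacI gene under the up-mutated lacIq promoter, so transcription is held repressed until it is relieved by IPTG, largely independent of the host strain. The malE coding sequence annotated here lacks a signal peptide, so MBP and anything fused to it stay in the cytosol rather than being exported to the periplasm. Downstream of MBP lies a polylinker fragment for restriction-enzyme cloning, running into a lacZα fragment that can serve for α-complementation screening of inserts, followed by the rrnB T1 and T2 terminators. The record and feature table do not annotate the linker or any protease cleavage site between MBP and the cloning site.

The vector is typically used to improve the expression and solubility of recombinant proteins and to purify them through the affinity of MBP for amylose. The associated publication concerns MBP mutations that alter its affinity and solubility properties.
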