Features (pLannotate 1.2.2; 19 found; start..end, strand, type, name):
      3..80      +  promoter       lacIq promoter: lacI (mutant); In the lacIq allele, a single base change in the promoter boosts expression of the lacI gene about 10-fold.
     81..1163    +  CDS            lacI: lac repressor; lacI; The lac repressor binds to the lac operator to inhibit transcription in E. coli. This inhibition can be relieved by adding lactose or isopropyl-β-D-thiogalactopyranoside (IPTG).
   1176..1197    +  protein_bind   CAP binding site: CAP binding activates transcription in the presence of cAMP. E. coli catabolite activator protein
   1216..1233    +  promoter       tet promoter (fragment): E. coli promoter for tetracycline efflux protein gene
   1406..1434    +  promoter       tac promoter: strong E. coli promoter; hybrid between the trp and lac UV5 promoters
   1442..1458    +  protein_bind   lac operator: The lac repressor binds to the lac operator to inhibit transcription in E. coli. This inhibition can be relieved by adding lactose or isopropyl-β-D-thiogalactopyranoside (IPTG). lac repressor encoded by lacI
   1528..2628    +  CDS            MBP: maltose binding protein from E. coli; malE (mutated); This version of the gene does not encode a signal sequence, so MBP will remain in the cytosol.
   2704..2730    +  misc_feature   MCS (fragment): pUC18/19 multiple cloning site
   2738..2892    +  CDS            lacZα (fragment): LacZα fragment of β-galactosidase; lacZ fragment
   2985..3100    +  ncRNA          5S rRNA: Accession: RF00001 - 5S ribosomal RNA
   3104..3190    +  terminator     rrnB T1 terminator: Escherichia coli rrnB; transcription terminator T1 from the E. coli rrnB gene
   3282..3309    +  terminator     rrnB T2 terminator: transcription terminator T2 from the E. coli rrnB gene
   3328..3419    +  promoter       AmpR promoter: bla
   3420..4280    +  CDS            AmpR: β-lactamase; bla; confers resistance to ampicillin, carbenicillin, and related antibiotics
   4322..4835    -  rep_origin     M13 ori (sequence partly withheld): M13 bacteriophage origin of replication; arrow indicates direction of (+) strand synthesis
   4946..5534    +  rep_origin     ori: high-copy-number ColE1/pMB1/pBR322/pUC origin of replication
   5720..5862    -  misc_feature   bom: basis of mobility region from pBR322
   5964..6155    -  CDS            rop: Rop protein, which maintains plasmids at low copy number; rop
   6172..6552    +  CDS            YPB1_ECOLX: Protein predicted: Swiss-Prot protein existence level 4. From Escherichia coli.
>Addgene plasmid #75291 | pMAL-c2E | depositor full sequence | sequence record 153247 | pMAL-c2E sequence 6648 bps
CCGACACCATCGAATGGTGCAAAACCTTTCGCGGTATGGCATGATAGCGCCCGGAAGAGAGTCAATTCAG
GGTGGTGAATGTGAAACCAGTAACGTTATACGATGTCGCAGAGTATGCCGGTGTCTCTTATCAGACCGTT
TCCCGCGTGGTGAACCAGGCCAGCCACGTTTCTGCGAAAACGCGGGAAAAAGTGGAAGCGGCGATGGCGG
AGCTGAATTACATTCCCAACCGCGTGGCACAACAACTGGCGGGCAAACAGTCGTTGCTGATTGGCGTTGC
CACCTCCAGTCTGGCCCTGCACGCGCCGTCGCAAATTGTCGCGGCGATTAAATCTCGCGCCGATCAACTG
GGTGCCAGCGTGGTGGTGTCGATGGTAGAACGAAGCGGCGTCGAAGCCTGTAAAGCGGCGGTGCACAATC
TTCTCGCGCAACGCGTCAGTGGGCTGATCATTAACTATCCGCTGGATGACCAGGATGCCATTGCTGTGGA
AGCTGCCTGCACTAATGTTCCGGCGTTATTTCTTGATGTCTCTGACCAGACACCCATCAACAGTATTATT
TTCTCCCATGAAGACGGTACGCGACTGGGCGTGGAGCATCTGGTCGCATTGGGTCACCAGCAAATCGCGC
TGTTAGCGGGCCCATTAAGTTCTGTCTCGGCGCGTCTGCGTCTGGCTGGCTGGCATAAATATCTCACTCG
CAATCAAATTCAGCCGATAGCGGAACGGGAAGGCGACTGGAGTGCCATGTCCGGTTTTCAACAAACCATG
CAAATGCTGAATGAGGGCATCGTTCCCACTGCGATGCTGGTTGCCAACGATCAGATGGCGCTGGGCGCAA
TGCGCGCCATTACCGAGTCCGGGCTGCGCGTTGGTGCGGATATCTCGGTAGTGGGATACGACGATACCGA
AGACAGCTCATGTTATATCCCGCCGTTAACCACCATCAAACAGGATTTTCGCCTGCTGGGGCAAACCAGC
GTGGACCGCTTGCTGCAACTCTCTCAGGGCCAGGCGGTGAAGGGCAATCAGCTGTTGCCCGTCTCACTGG
TGAAAAGAAAAACCACCCTGGCGCCCAATACGCAAACCGCCTCTCCCCGCGCGTTGGCCGATTCATTAAT
GCAGCTGGCACGACAGGTTTCCCGACTGGAAAGCGGGCAGTGAGCGCAACGCAATTAATGTAAGTTAGCT
CACTCATTAGGCACAATTCTCATGTTTGACAGCTTATCATCGACTGCACGGTGCACCAATGCTTCTGGCG
TCAGGCAGCCATCGGAAGCTGTGGTATGGCTGTGCAGGTCGTAAATCACTGCATAATTCGTGTCGCTCAA
GGCGCACTCCCGTTCTGGATAATGTTTTTTGCGCCGACATCATAACGGTTCTGGCAAATATTCTGAAATG
AGCTGTTGACAATTAATCATCGGCTCGTATAATGTGTGGAATTGTGAGCGGATAACAATTTCACACAGGA
AACAGCCAGTCCGTTTAGGTGTTTTCACGAGCACTTCACCAACAAGGACCATAGCATATGAAAATCGAAG
AAGGTAAACTGGTAATCTGGATTAACGGCGATAAAGGCTATAACGGTCTCGCTGAAGTCGGTAAGAAATT
CGAGAAAGATACCGGAATTAAAGTCACCGTTGAGCATCCGGATAAACTGGAAGAGAAATTCCCACAGGTT
GCGGCAACTGGCGATGGCCCTGACATTATCTTCTGGGCACACGACCGCTTTGGTGGCTACGCTCAATCTG
GCCTGTTGGCTGAAATCACCCCGGACAAAGCGTTCCAGGACAAGCTGTATCCGTTTACCTGGGATGCCGT
ACGTTACAACGGCAAGCTGATTGCTTACCCGATCGCTGTTGAAGCGTTATCGCTGATTTATAACAAAGAT
CTGCTGCCGAACCCGCCAAAAACCTGGGAAGAGATCCCGGCGCTGGATAAAGAACTGAAAGCGAAAGGTA
AGAGCGCGCTGATGTTCAACCTGCAAGAACCGTACTTCACCTGGCCGCTGATTGCTGCTGACGGGGGTTA
TGCGTTCAAGTATGAAAACGGCAAGTACGACATTAAAGACGTGGGCGTGGATAACGCTGGCGCGAAAGCG
GGTCTGACCTTCCTGGTTGACCTGATTAAAAACAAACACATGAATGCAGACACCGATTACTCCATCGCAG
AAGCTGCCTTTAATAAAGGCGAAACAGCGATGACCATCAACGGCCCGTGGGCATGGTCCAACATCGACAC
CAGCAAAGTGAATTATGGTGTAACGGTACTGCCGACCTTCAAGGGTCAACCATCCAAACCGTTCGTTGGC
GTGCTGAGCGCAGGTATTAACGCCGCCAGTCCGAACAAAGAGCTGGCAAAAGAGTTCCTCGAAAACTATC
TGCTGACTGATGAAGGTCTGGAAGCGGTTAATAAAGACAAACCGCTGGGTGCCGTAGCGCTGAAGTCTTA
CGAGGAAGAGTTGGCGAAAGATCCACGTATTGCCGCCACTATGGAAAACGCCCAGAAAGGTGAAATCATG
CCGAACATCCCGCAGATGTCCGCTTTCTGGTATGCCGTGCGTACTGCGGTGATCAACGCCGCCAGCGGTC
GTCAGACTGTCGATGAAGCCCTGAAAGACGCGCAGACTAATTCGAGCTCGAACAACAACAACAATAACAA
TAACAACAACCTCGGGGATGACGATGACAAGGTACCGGAATTCGGATCCTCTAGAGTCGACCTGCAGGCA
AGCTTGGCACTGGCCGTCGTTTTACAACGTCGTGACTGGGAAAACCCTGGCGTTACCCAACTTAATCGCC
TTGCAGCACATCCCCCTTTCGCCAGCTGGCGTAATAGCGAAGAGGCCCGCACCGATCGCCCTTCCCAACA
GTTGCGCAGCCTGAATGGCGAATGGCAGCTTGGCTGTTTTGGCGGATGAGATAAGATTTTCAGCCTGATA
CAGATTAAATCAGAACGCAGAAGCGGTCTGATAAAACAGAATTTGCCTGGCGGCAGTAGCGCGGTGGTCC
CACCTGACCCCATGCCGAACTCAGAAGTGAAACGCCGTAGCGCCGATGGTAGTGTGGGGTCTCCCCATGC
GAGAGTAGGGAACTGCCAGGCATCAAATAAAACGAAAGGCTCAGTCGAAAGACTGGGCCTTTCGTTTTAT
CTGTTGTTTGTCGGTGAACGCTCTCCTGAGTAGGACAAATCCGCCGGGAGCGGATTTGAACGTTGCGAAG
CAACGGCCCGGAGGGTGGCGGGCAGGACGCCCGCCATAAACTGCCAGGCATCAAATTAAGCAGAAGGCCA
TCCTGACGGATGGCCTTTTTGCGTTTCTACAAACTCTTTTGTTTATTTTTCTAAATACATTCAAATATGT
ATCCGCTCATGAGACAATAACCCTGATAAATGCTTCAATAATATTGAAAAAGGAAGAGTATGAGTATTCA
ACATTTCCGTGTCGCCCTTATTCCCTTTTTTGCGGCATTTTGCCTTCCTGTTTTTGCTCACCCAGAAACG
CTGGTGAAAGTAAAAGATGCTGAAGATCAGTTGGGTGCACGAGTGGGTTACATCGAACTGGATCTCAACA
GCGGTAAGATCCTTGAGAGTTTTCGCCCCGAAGAACGTTTCCCAATGATGAGCACTTTTAAAGTTCTGCT
ATGTGGCGCGGTATTATCCCGTGTTGACGCCGGGCAAGAGCAACTCGGTCGCCGCATACACTATTCTCAG
AATGACTTGGTTGAGTACTCACCAGTCACAGAAAAGCATCTTACGGATGGCATGACAGTAAGAGAATTAT
GCAGTGCTGCCATAACCATGAGTGATAACACTGCGGCCAACTTACTTCTGACAACGATCGGAGGACCGAA
GGAGCTAACCGCTTTTTTGCACAACATGGGGGATCATGTAACTCGCCTTGATCGTTGGGAACCGGAGCTG
AATGAAGCCATACCAAACGACGAGCGTGACACCACGATGCCTGTAGCAATGGCAACAACGTTGCGCAAAC
TATTAACTGGCGAACTACTTACTCTAGCTTCCCGGCAACAATTAATAGACTGGATGGAGGCGGATAAAGT
TGCAGGACCACTTCTGCGCTCGGCCCTTCCGGCTGGCTGGTTTATTGCTGATAAATCTGGAGCCGGTGAG
CGTGGGTCTCGCGGTATCATTGCAGCACTGGGGCCAGATGGTAAGCCCTCCCGTATCGTAGTTATCTACA
CGACGGGGAGTCAGGCAACTATGGATGAACGAAATAGACAGATCGCTGAGATAGGTGCCTCACTGATTAA
GCATTGGTAACTGTCAGACCAAGTTTACTCATATATACTTTAGATTGATT
[38 nt withheld, positions 4321-4358]
A
[37 nt withheld, positions 4360-4396]
ATTTTGTTAAAATTCGCGTTAAATTTTTGTTAAATCAGCTCATTTTTTAACCAATAGGCCGAAATCGGCA
AAATCCCTTATAAATCAAAAGAATAGACCGAGATAGGGT
[37 nt withheld, positions 4506-4542]
AAAGAACGTGGACTCCAACGTCAAAGG
[141 nt withheld, positions 4570-4710]
G
[125 nt withheld, positions 4712-4836]
AAAGGATCTAGGTGAAGATCCTTTTTGATAATCTCATGACCAAAATCCCTTAACGTGAGTTTTCGTTCCA
CTGAGCGTCAGACCCCGTAGAAAAGATCAAAGGATCTTCTTGAGATCCTTTTTTTCTGCGCGTAATCTGC
TGCTTGCAAACAAAAAAACCACCGCTACCAGCGGTGGTTTGTTTGCCGGATCAAGAGCTACCAACTCTTT
TTCCGAAGGTAACTGGCTTCAGCAGAGCGCAGATACCAAATACTGTCCTTCTAGTGTAGCCGTAGTTAGG
CCACCACTTCAAGAACTCTGTAGCACCGCCTACATACCTCGCTCTGCTAATCCTGTTACCAGTGGCTGCT
GCCAGTGGCGATAAGTCGTGTCTTACCGGGTTGGACTCAAGACGATAGTTACCGGATAAGGCGCAGCGGT
CGGGCTGAACGGGGGGTTCGTGCACACAGCCCAGCTTGGAGCGAACGACCTACACCGAACTGAGATACCT
ACAGCGTGAGCTATGAGAAAGCGCCACGCTTCCCGAAGGGAGAAAGGCGGACAGGTATCCGGTAAGCGGC
AGGGTCGGAACAGGAGAGCGCACGAGGGAGCTTCCAGGGGGAAACGCCTGGTATCTTTATAGTCCTGTCG
GGTTTCGCCACCTCTGACTTGAGCGTCGATTTTTGTGATGCTCGTCAGGGGGGCGGAGCCTATGGAAAAA
CGCCAGCAACGCGGCCTTTTTACGGTTCCTGGCCTTTTGCTGGCCTTTTGCTCACATGTTCTTTCCTGCG
TTATCCCCTGATTCTGTGGATAACCGTATTACCGCCTTTGAGTGAGCTGATACCGCTCGCCGCAGCCGAA
CGACCGAGCGCAGCGAGTCAGTGAGCGAGGAAGCGGAAGAGCGCCTGATGCGGTATTTTCTCCTTACGCA
TCTGTGCGGTATTTCACACCGCATATATGGTGCACTCTCAGTACAATCTGCTCTGATGCCGCATAGTTAA
GCCAGTATACACTCCGCTATCGCTACGTGACTGGGTCATGGCTGCGCCCCGACACCCGCCAACACCCGCT
GACGCGCCCTGACGGGCTTGTCTGCTCCCGGCATCCGCTTACAGACAAGCTGTGACCGTCTCCGGGAGCT
GCATGTGTCAGAGGTTTTCACCGTCATCACCGAAACGCGCGAGGCAGCTGCGGTAAAGCTCATCAGCGTG
GTCGTGCAGCGATTCACAGATGTCTGCCTGTTCATCCGCGTCCAGCTCGTTGAGTTTCTCCAGAAGCGTT
AATGTCTGGCTTCTGATAAAGCGGGCCATGTTAAGGGCGGTTTTTTCCTGTTTGGTCACTGATGCCTCCG
TGTAAGGGGGATTTCTGTTCATGGGGGTAATGATACCGATGAAACGAGAGAGGATGCTCACGATACGGGT
TACTGATGATGAACATGCCCGGTTACTGGAACGTTGTGAGGGTAAACAACTGGCGGTATGGATGCGGCGG
GACCAGAGAAAAATCACTCAGGGTCAATGCCAGCGCTTCGTTAATACAGATGTAGGTGTTCCACAGGGTA
GCCAGCAGCATCCTGCGATGCAGATCCGGAACATAATGGTGCAGGGCGCTGACTTCCGCGTTTCCAGACT
TTACGAAACACGGAAACCGAAGACCATTCATGTTGTTGCTCAGGTCGCAGACGTTTTGCAGCAGCAGTCG
CTTCACGTTCGCTCGCGTATCGGTGATTCATTCTGCTAACCAGTAAGGCAACCCCGCCAGCCTAGCCGGG
TCCTCAACGACAGGAGCACGATCATGCGCACCCGTGGCCAGGACCCAACGCTGCCCGAAATT
