>Addgene plasmid #75291 | pMAL-c2E | addgene partial sequence | sequence record 153019 | pBEST-R 5'-TCTCATGTTTGACAGCTTATC-3'
TGCTTCTGGCGTCAGGCAGCCATCGGAAGCTGTGGTATGGCTGTGCAGGTCGTAAATCACTGCATAATTC
GTGTCGCTCAAGGCGCACTCCCGTTCTGGATAATGTTTTTTGCGCCGACATCATAACGGTTCTGGCAAAT
ATTCTGAAATGAGCTGTTGACAATTAATCATCGGCTCGTATAATGTGTGGAATTGTGAGCGGATAACAAT
TTCACACAGGAAACAGCCAGTCCGTTTAGGTGTTTTCACGAGCACTTCACCAACAAGGACCATAGCATAT
GAAAATCGAAGAAGGTAAACTGGTAATCTGGATTAACGGCGATAAAGGCTATAACGGTCTCGCTGAAGTC
GGTAAGAAATTCGAGAAAGATACCGGAATTAAAGTCACCGTTGAGCATCCGGATAAACTGGAAGAGAAAT
TCCCACAGGTTGCGGCAACTGGCGATGGCCCTGACATTATCTTCTGGGCACACGACCGCTTTGGTGGCTA
CGCTCAATCTGGCCTGTTGGCTGAAATCACCCCGGACAAAGCGTTCCAGGACAAGCTGTATCCGTTTACC
TGGGATGCCGTACGTTACAACGGCAAGCTGATTGCTTACCCGATCGCTGTTGAAGCGTTATCGCTGATTT
ATAACAAAGATCTGCTGCCGAACCCGCCAAAAACCTGGGAAGAGATCCCGGCGCTGGATAAAGAACTGAA
AGCGAAAGGTAAGAGCGCGCTGATGTTCAACCTGCAAGAACCGTACTTCACCTGGCCGCTGATTGCTGCT
GACGGGGGTTATGCGTTCAAGTATGAAAACGGCAAGTACGACATTAAAGACGTGGGCGTGGATAACGCTG
GCGCGAAAGCGGGTCTGACCTTCCTGGTTGACCTGATTAAAAACAAACACATGAATGCAGACACCGATTA
CTCCATCGCAGAAGCTGCCTTTAATAAAGGCGAAACAGCGATGACCATCAACGGCCCGTGGGCATGGTCC
AACATCGACACCAGCAAAGTGAATTATGGTGTAACGGTACTGCCGACCTTCA
