>Addgene plasmid #75291 | pMAL-c2E | addgene partial sequence | sequence record 153020 | pCR8_F1 5'-ttgatgcctggcagttccct-3'
CCCACACTACCATCGGCGCTACGGCGTTTCACTTCTGAGTTCGGCATGGGGTCAGGTGGGACCACCGCGC
TACTGCCGCCAGGCAAATTCTGTTTTATCAGACCGCTTCTGCGTTCTGATTTAATCTGTATCAGGCTGAA
AATCTTATCTCATCCGCCAAAACAGCCAAGCTGCCATTCGCCATTCAGGCTGCGCAACTGTTGGGAAGGG
CGATCGGTGCGGGCCTCTTCGCTATTACGCCAGCTGGCGAAAGGGGGATGTGCTGCAAGGCGATTAAGTT
GGGTAACGCCAGGGTTTTCCCAGTCACGACGTTGTAAAACGACGGCCAGTGCCAAGCTTGCCTGCAGGTC
GACTCTAGAGGATCCGAATTCCGGTACCTTGTCATCGTCATCCCCGAGGTTGTTGTTATTGTTATTGTTG
TTGTTGTTCGAGCTCGAATTAGTCTGCGCGTCTTTCAGGGCTTCATCGACAGTCTGACGACCGCTGGCGG
CGTTGATCACCGCAGTACGCACGGCATACCAGAAAGCGGACATCTGCGGGATGTTCGGCATGATTTCACC
TTTCTGGGCGTTTTCCATAGTGGCGGCAATACGTGGATCTTTCGCCAACTCTTCCTCGTAAGACTTCAGC
GCTACGGCACCCAGCGGTTTGTCTTTATTAACCGCTTCCAGACCTTCATCAGTCAGCAGATAGTTTTCGA
GGAACTCTTTTGCCAGCTCTTTGTTCGGACTGGCGGCGTTAATACCTGCGCTCAGCACGCCAACGAACGG
TTTGGATGGTTGACCCTTGAAGGTCGGCAGTACCGTTACACCATAATTCACTTTGCTGGTGTCGATGTTG
GACCATGCCCACGGGCCGTTGATGGTCATCGCTGTTTCGCCTTTATTAAAGGCAGCTTCTGCGATGGAGT
AATCGGTGTCTGCATTCATGTGTTTGTTTTTAATCAGGTCAACCAGGAAGGTCAGACCCGCTTTCGCGCC
AGCGTTATCCACGCCCACGTCTTTAATGTCGTACTTGCCGTTTTCATACTTGAACG
